Addgene plasmid #122974: pQL 24 FL-BoNT/B
Purpose: Expresses full length botulinum toxin B, not codon optimized
Depositing lab: Chandra Tucker. Publication: A Photoactivatable Botulinum Neurotoxin for Inducible Control of Neurotransmission. Liu Q, Sinnen BL, Boxer EE, Schneider MW, Grybko MJ, Buchta WC, Gibson ES, Wysoczynski CL, Ford CP, Gottschalk A, Aoto J, Tucker CL, Kennedy MJ. Neuron. 2019 Jan 15. pii: S0896-6273(19)30003-0. doi: 10.1016/j.neuron.2019.01.002. PubMed 30704911.
Backbone
  Vector backbone: pmCherryC1
  Backbone manufacturer: Clontech
  Vector type: Mammalian Expression
Growth in bacteria
  Bacterial resistance: Kanamycin, 50 μg/mL
  Growth temperature: 37°C
  Growth strain: DH5alpha
  Copy number: High Copy
Gene/Insert
  Gene/Insert name: botulinum toxin B
  Promoter: CMV
  Cloning method: Restriction Enzyme; 5′ cloning site Xho I (not destroyed); 3′ cloning site Xma I (not destroyed)
  Sequencing primers: 5′ CMV
Terms and licenses: Academic/Nonprofit Terms; Industry Terms: Not Available to Industry
How to cite: pQL 24 FL-BoNT/B was a gift from Chandra Tucker (Addgene plasmid # 122974)
