[The description below was written by a language model from this plasmid's Addgene catalogue record and pLannotate feature annotations shown in this document.]
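Description:
pQL 24 FL-BoNT/B is a mammalian expression plasmid built on the Clontech pmCherryC1 backbone and catalogued as expressing full-length botulinum neurotoxin B from a coding sequence that has not been codon optimized. It is propagated in E. coli at high copy from a ColE1/pUC-type origin and selected with kanamycin. The same NeoR/KanR (Tn5 aminoglycoside phosphotransferase) gene sits behind tandem bacterial (bla) and SV40 early promoters and ends in an HSV TK polyadenylation signal, so it can also confer G418 resistance in mammalian cells. An f1 origin from the parental vector is present as well.

The expression cassette is driven by the CMV immediate early enhancer and promoter. In the sequenced record, mCherry is the first open reading frame, followed by a picornavirus-type IRES and then the botulinum toxin B sequence, which was cloned between XhoI and XmaI sites. The transcript terminates at the SV40 poly(A) signal. This arrangement suggests a bicistronic message in which the red fluorescent protein marks transfected cells while the toxin is translated separately from the IRES, rather than as an mCherry fusion.

The annotated botB match is only a fragment of about 1.3 kb. That is much shorter than the complete toxin gene and more in keeping with the catalytic light chain, even though the annotation text describes heavy-chain functions. "Full length" may therefore mean an unsplit light chain, but the record does not say so explicitly.

The associated publication describes a photoactivatable botulinum neurotoxin for inducible control of neurotransmission. This plasmid plausibly serves there as a constitutively active comparison construct, although the record does not state this role.
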