Features (pLannotate 1.2.2; 15 found; start..end, strand, type, name):
     61..364     +  enhancer       CMV enhancer: human cytomegalovirus immediate early enhancer
    365..568     +  promoter       CMV promoter: human cytomegalovirus (CMV) immediate early promoter
    613..1320    +  CDS            mCherry: mCherry is a basic (constitutively fluorescent) red fluorescent protein published in 2004, derived from Discosoma sp.. It is reported to be a very rapidly-maturing monomer with low acid sensitivity.
   1669..1917    +  ncRNA          IRES Picorna: Accession: RF00229 - Picornavirus internal ribosome entry site (IRES)
   1950..3284    +  CDS            botB (fragment): BXB_CLOBK - Experimental evidence at protein level: Swiss-Prot protein existence level 1. [Botulinum neurotoxin B heavy chain]: Responsible for host epithelial cell transcytosis, host nerve cell targeting and translocation of light chain (LC) into host cytosol. Composed of 3 subdomains; the translocation domain (TD), and N-terminus and C- terminus of the receptor-binding domain (RBD). The RBD is responsible for the adherence of the toxin to the cell surface. It simultaneously recognizes 2 coreceptors; polysialated gangliosides and host synaptotagmin-1 and -2 (SYT1 and SYT2) which bind simultan
   3302..3386    +  CDS            large T antigen (fragment): large T antigen from SV40 (simian virus 40)
   3409..3530    +  polyA_signal   SV40 poly(A) signal: SV40 polyadenylation signal
   3564..3992    -  rep_origin     f1 ori (sequence partly withheld): f1 bacteriophage origin of replication; arrow indicates direction of (+) strand synthesis
   4019..4123    +  promoter       AmpR promoter: bla
   4125..4482    +  promoter       SV40 promoter: SV40 enhancer and early promoter
   4517..5311    +  CDS            NeoR/KanR: aminoglycoside phosphotransferase from Tn5; aph(3')-II (or nptII); confers resistance to neomycin, kanamycin, and G418 (Geneticin®)
   5332..5484    +  CDS            ble (fragment): BLE_KLEPN - Experimental evidence at protein level: Swiss-Prot protein existence level 1. Binding protein with a strong affinity to the bleomycin family of antibiotics. Binds to CL990; an antimitotic-antibiotic compound. From Klebsiella pneumoniae.
   5543..5590    +  polyA_signal   HSV TK poly(A) signal: herpes simplex virus thymidine kinase polyadenylation signal (Cole and Stacy, 1985)
   5681..5697    -  polyA_signal   bGH poly(A) signal (fragment): bovine growth hormone polyadenylation signal
   5919..6507    +  rep_origin     ori: high-copy-number ColE1/pMB1/pBR322/pUC origin of replication
>Addgene plasmid #122974 | pQL 24 FL-BoNT/B | addgene full sequence | sequence record 239583 | Addgene NGS Result
TAGTTATTAATAGTAATCAATTACGGGGTCATTAGTTCATAGCCCATATATGGAGTTCCGCGTTACATAA
CTTACGGTAAATGGCCCGCCTGGCTGACCGCCCAACGACCCCCGCCCATTGACGTCAATAATGACGTATG
TTCCCATAGTAACGCCAATAGGGACTTTCCATTGACGTCAATGGGTGGAGTATTTACGGTAAACTGCCCA
CTTGGCAGTACATCAAGTGTATCATATGCCAAGTACGCCCCCTATTGACGTCAATGACGGTAAATGGCCC
GCCTGGCATTATGCCCAGTACATGACCTTATGGGACTTTCCTACTTGGCAGTACATCTACGTATTAGTCA
TCGCTATTACCATGGTGATGCGGTTTTGGCAGTACATCAATGGGCGTGGATAGCGGTTTGACTCACGGGG
ATTTCCAAGTCTCCACCCCATTGACGTCAATGGGAGTTTGTTTTGGCACCAAAATCAACGGGACTTTCCA
AAATGTCGTAACAACTCCGCCCCATTGACGCAAATGGGCGGTAGGCGTGTACGGTGGGAGGTCTATATAA
GCAGAGCTGGTTTAGTGAACCGTCAGATCCGCTAGCGCTACCGGTCGCCACCATGGTGAGCAAGGGCGAG
GAGGATAACATGGCCATCATCAAGGAGTTCATGCGCTTCAAGGTGCACATGGAGGGCTCCGTGAACGGCC
ACGAGTTCGAGATCGAGGGCGAGGGCGAGGGCCGCCCCTACGAGGGCACCCAGACCGCCAAGCTGAAGGT
GACCAAGGGTGGCCCCCTGCCCTTCGCCTGGGACATCCTGTCCCCTCAGTTCATGTACGGCTCCAAGGCC
TACGTGAAGCACCCCGCCGACATCCCCGACTACTTGAAGCTGTCCTTCCCCGAGGGCTTCAAGTGGGAGC
GCGTGATGAACTTCGAGGACGGCGGCGTGGTGACCGTGACCCAGGACTCCTCCCTGCAGGACGGCGAGTT
CATCTACAAGGTGAAGCTGCGCGGCACCAACTTCCCCTCCGACGGCCCCGTAATGCAGAAGAAGACCATG
GGCTGGGAGGCCTCCTCCGAGCGGATGTACCCCGAGGACGGCGCCCTGAAGGGCGAGATCAAGCAGAGGC
TGAAGCTGAAGGACGGCGGCCACTACGACGCTGAGGTCAAGACCACCTACAAGGCCAAGAAGCCCGTGCA
GCTGCCCGGCGCCTACAACGTCAACATCAAGTTGGACATCACCTCCCACAACGAGGACTACACCATCGTG
GAACAGTACGAACGCGCCGAGGGCCGCCACTCCACCGGCGGCATGGACGAGCTGTACAAGTGTGGCGGCT
AGTACTCCGGTATTGCGGTACCCTTGTACGCCTGTTTTATACTCCCTTCCCGTAACTTAGACGCACAAAA
CCAAGTTCAATAGAAGGGGGTACAAACCAGTACCACCACGAACAAGCACTTCTGTTTCCCCGGTGATGTC
GTATAGACTGCTTGCGTGGTTGAAAGCGACGGATCCGTTATCCGCTTATGTACTTCGAGAAGCCCAGTAC
CACCTCGGAATCTTCGATGCGTTGCGCTCAGCACTCAACCCCAGAGTGTAGCTTAGGCTGATGAGTCTGG
ACATCCCTCACCGGTGACGGTGGTCCAGGCTGCGTTGGCGGCCTACCTATGGCTAACGCCATGGGACGCT
AGTTGTGAACAAGGTGTGAAGAGCCTATTGAGCTACATAAGAATCCTCCGGCCCCTGAATGCGGCTAATC
CCAACCTCGGAGCAGGTGGTCACAAACCAGTGATTGGCCTGTCGTAACGCGCAAGTCCGTGGCGGAACCG
ACTACTTTGGGTGTCCGTGTTTCCTTTTATTTTATTGTGGCTGCTTATGGTGACAATCACAGATTGTTAT
CATAAAGCGAATTGGATAGGATCAAGCTTATCGATACCGTCGACCTCGAGCTCGCCACCATGCCAGTTAC
AATAAATAATTTTAATTATAATGATCCTATTGATAATAATAATATTATTATGATGGAGCCTCCATTTGCG
AGAGGTACGGGGAGATATTATAAAGCTTTTAAAATCACAGATCGTATTTGGATAATACCGGAAAGATATA
CTTTTGGATATAAACCTGAGGATTTTAATAAAAGTTCCGGTATTTTTAATAGAGATGTTTGTGAATATTA
TGATCCAGATTACTTAAATACTAATGATAAAAAGAATATATTTTTACAAACAATGATCAAGTTATTTAAT
AGAATCAAATCAAAACCATTGGGTGAAAAGTTATTAGAGATGATTATAAATGGTATACCTTATCTTGGAG
ATAGACGTGTTCCACTCGAAGAGTTTAACACAAACATTGCTAGTGTAACTGTTAATAAATTAATCAGTAA
TCCAGGAGAAGTGGAGCGAAAAAAAGGTATTTTCGCAAATTTAATAATATTTGGACCTGGGCCAGTTTTA
AATGAAAATGAGACTATAGATATAGGTATACAAAATCATTTTGCATCAAGGGAAGGCTTCGGGGGTATAA
TGCAAATGAAGTTTTGCCCAGAATATGTAAGCGTATTTAATAATGTTCAAGAAAACAAAGGCGCAAGTAT
ATTTAATAGACGTGGATATTTTTCAGATCCAGCCTTGATATTAATGCATGAACTTATACATGTTTTACAT
GGATTATATGGCATTAAAGTAGATGATTTACCAATTGTACCAAATGAAAAAAAATTTTTTATGCAATCTA
CAGATGCTATACAGGCAGAAGAACTATATACATTTGGAGGACAAGATCCCAGCATCATAACTCCTTCTAC
GGATAAAAGTATCTATGATAAAGTTTTGCAAAATTTTAGAGGGATAGTTGATAGACTTAACAAGGTTTTA
GTTTGCATATCAGATCCTAACATTAATATTAATATATATAAAAATAAATTTAAAGATAAATATAAATTCG
TTGAAGATTCTGAGGGAAAATATAGTATAGATGTAGAAAGTTTTGATAAATTATATAAAAGCTTAATGTT
TGGTTTTACAGAAACTAATATAGCAGAAAATTATAAAATAAAAACTAGAGCTTCTTATTTTAGTGATTCC
TTACCACCAGTAAAAATAAAAAATTTATTAGATAATGAAATCTATACTATAGAGGAAGGGTTTAATATAT
CTGATAAAGATATGGAAAAAGAATATAGAGGTCAGAATAAAGCTATAAATAAACAAGCTTATGAAGAAAT
TAGCAAGGAGCATTTGGCTGTATATAAGATACAAATGTGTAAAAGTGTTAAATAGCCCGGGATCCACCGG
ATCTAGATAACTGATCATAATCAGCCATACCACATTTGTAGAGGTTTTACTTGCTTTAAAAAACCTCCCA
CACCTCCCCCTGAACCTGAAACATAAAATGAATGCAATTGTTGTTGTTAACTTGTTTATTGCAGCTTATA
ATGGTTACAAATAAAGCAATAGCATCACAAATTTCACAAATAAAGCATTTTTTTCACTGCATTCTAGTTG
TGGTTTGTCCAAACTCATCAATGTATCTTAAGGCGTAAATTGTAAGCGTTAATATTTTGTTAAAATTCGC
GTTAAATTTTTGTTAAATCAGCTCATTTTTTAACCAATAGGCCGAAATCGGCAAAATCCCTTATAAATCA
AAAGAATAGACCGAGATAGGGT
[37 nt withheld, positions 3663-3699]
AAAGAACGTGGACTCCAACGTCAAAGG
[49 nt withheld, positions 3727-3775]
T
[91 nt withheld, positions 3777-3867]
G
[124 nt withheld, positions 3869-3992]
CAGGTGGCACTTTTCGGGGAAATGTGCGCGGAACCCCTATTTGTTTATTTTTCTAAATACATTCAAATAT
GTATCCGCTCATGAGACAATAACCCTGATAAATGCTTCAATAATATTGAAAAAGGAAGAGTCCTGAGGCG
GAAAGAACCAGCTGTGGAATGTGTGTCAGTTAGGGTGTGGAAAGTCCCCAGGCTCCCCAGCAGGCAGAAG
TATGCAAAGCATGCATCTCAATTAGTCAGCAACCAGGTGTGGAAAGTCCCCAGGCTCCCCAGCAGGCAGA
AGTATGCAAAGCATGCATCTCAATTAGTCAGCAACCATAGTCCCGCCCCTAACTCCGCCCATCCCGCCCC
TAACTCCGCCCAGTTCCGCCCATTCTCCGCCCCATGGCTGACTAATTTTTTTTATTTATGCAGAGGCCGA
GGCCGCCTCGGCCTCTGAGCTATTCCAGAAGTAGTGAGGAGGCTTTTTTGGAGGCCTAGGCTTTTGCAAA
GATCGATCAAGAGACAGGATGAGGATCGTTTCGCATGATTGAACAAGATGGATTGCACGCAGGTTCTCCG
GCCGCTTGGGTGGAGAGGCTATTCGGCTATGACTGGGCACAACAGACAATCGGCTGCTCTGATGCCGCCG
TGTTCCGGCTGTCAGCGCAGGGGCGCCCGGTTCTTTTTGTCAAGACCGACCTGTCCGGTGCCCTGAATGA
ACTGCAAGACGAGGCAGCGCGGCTATCGTGGCTGGCCACGACGGGCGTTCCTTGCGCAGCTGTGCTCGAC
GTTGTCACTGAAGCGGGAAGGGACTGGCTGCTATTGGGCGAAGTGCCGGGGCAGGATCTCCTGTCATCTC
ACCTTGCTCCTGCCGAGAAAGTATCCATCATGGCTGATGCAATGCGGCGGCTGCATACGCTTGATCCGGC
TACCTGCCCATTCGACCACCAAGCGAAACATCGCATCGAGCGAGCACGTACTCGGATGGAAGCCGGTCTT
GTCGATCAGGATGATCTGGACGAAGAGCATCAGGGGCTCGCGCCAGCCGAACTGTTCGCCAGGCTCAAGG
CGAGCATGCCCGACGGCGAGGATCTCGTCGTGACCCATGGCGATGCCTGCTTGCCGAATATCATGGTGGA
AAATGGCCGCTTTTCTGGATTCATCGACTGTGGCCGGCTGGGTGTGGCGGACCGCTATCAGGACATAGCG
TTGGCTACCCGTGATATTGCTGAAGAGCTTGGCGGCGAATGGGCTGACCGCTTCCTCGTGCTTTACGGTA
TCGCCGCTCCCGATTCGCAGCGCATCGCCTTCTATCGCCTTCTTGACGAGTTCTTCTGAGCGGGACTCTG
GGGTTCGAAATGACCGACCAAGCGACGCCCAACCTGCCATCACGAGATTTCGATTCCACCGCCGCCTTCT
ATGAAAGGTTGGGCTTCGGAATCGTTTTCCGGGACGCCGGCTGGATGATCCTCCAGCGCGGGGATCTCAT
GCTGGAGTTCTTCGCCCACCCTAGGGGGAGGCTAACTGAAACACGGAAGGAGACAATACCGGAAGGAACC
CGCGCTATGACGGCAATAAAAAGACAGAATAAAACGCACGGTGTTGGGTCGTTTGTTCATAAACGCGGGG
TTCGGTCCCAGGGCTGGCACTCTGTCGATACCCCACCGAGACCCCATTGGGGCCAATACGCCCGCGTTTC
TTCCTTTTCCCCACCCCACCCCCCAAGTTCGGGTGAAGGCCCAGGGCTCGCAGCCAACGTCGGGGCGGCA
GGCCCTGCCATAGCCTCAGGTTACTCATATATACTTTAGATTGATTTAAAACTTCATTTTTAATTTAAAA
GGATCTAGGTGAAGATCCTTTTTGATAATCTCATGACCAAAATCCCTTAACGTGAGTTTTCGTTCCACTG
AGCGTCAGACCCCGTAGAAAAGATCAAAGGATCTTCTTGAGATCCTTTTTTTCTGCGCGTAATCTGCTGC
TTGCAAACAAAAAAACCACCGCTACCAGCGGTGGTTTGTTTGCCGGATCAAGAGCTACCAACTCTTTTTC
CGAAGGTAACTGGCTTCAGCAGAGCGCAGATACCAAATACTGTTCTTCTAGTGTAGCCGTAGTTAGGCCA
CCACTTCAAGAACTCTGTAGCACCGCCTACATACCTCGCTCTGCTAATCCTGTTACCAGTGGCTGCTGCC
AGTGGCGATAAGTCGTGTCTTACCGGGTTGGACTCAAGACGATAGTTACCGGATAAGGCGCAGCGGTCGG
GCTGAACGGGGGGTTCGTGCACACAGCCCAGCTTGGAGCGAACGACCTACACCGAACTGAGATACCTACA
GCGTGAGCTATGAGAAAGCGCCACGCTTCCCGAAGGGAGAAAGGCGGACAGGTATCCGGTAAGCGGCAGG
GTCGGAACAGGAGAGCGCACGAGGGAGCTTCCAGGGGGAAACGCCTGGTATCTTTATAGTCCTGTCGGGT
TTCGCCACCTCTGACTTGAGCGTCGATTTTTGTGATGCTCGTCAGGGGGGCGGAGCCTATGGAAAAACGC
CAGCAACGCGGCCTTTTTACGGTTCCTGGCCTTTTGCTGGCCTTTTGCTCACATGTTCTTTCCTGCGTTA
TCCCCTGATTCTGTGGATAACCGTATTACCGCCATGCAT
